Addgene plasmid #183930: PHR-GFP-Rta
Purpose: Optogenetic PHR domain coupled to GFP and Rta activation domain; binds to CIBN upon blue light exposure
Depositing lab: Karsten Rippe. Depositing organization: Deutsches Krebsforschungszentrum (DKFZ). Publication: Transcription activation is enhanced by multivalent interactions independent of phase separation. Trojanowski J, Frank L, Rademacher A, Mucke N, Grigaitis P, Rippe K. Mol Cell. 2022 May 4. pii: S1097-2765(22)00328-8. doi: 10.1016/j.molcel.2022.04.017. PubMed 35537448.
Backbone
  Vector backbone: pmCherryN1
  Backbone manufacturer: Clontech
  Vector type: Mammalian Expression
  Selectable markers: Neomycin (select with G418)
Growth in bacteria
  Bacterial resistance: Kanamycin, 50 μg/mL
  Growth temperature: 37°C
  Growth strain: DH5alpha
  Copy number: High Copy
Gene/Insert
  Gene/Insert name: PHR-GFP-Rta (alt name: PHR domain of CRY2)
  Species: A. thaliana (mustard weed), Synthetic
  Mutation: none
  Entrez Gene: CRY2 (a.k.a. AT1G04400, AT-PHH1, ATCRY2, CRYPTOCHROME 2 APOPROTEIN, F19P19.14, F19P19_14, FHA, PHH1, cryptochrome 2)
  Promoter: CMV
  Cloning method: Restriction Enzyme; 5′ cloning site SacI (not destroyed); 3′ cloning site MfeI (not destroyed)
Terms and licenses: Academic/Nonprofit Terms; Industry Terms: Not Available to Industry
How to cite: PHR-GFP-Rta was a gift from Karsten Rippe (Addgene plasmid # 183930 ; http://n2t.net/addgene:183930 ; RRID:Addgene_183930)
