[The description below was written by a language model from this plasmid's Addgene catalogue record and pLannotate feature annotations shown in this document.]
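Description:
PHR-GFP-Rta is a mammalian expression plasmid built on the Clontech pmCherryN1 backbone. No mCherry coding sequence appears in the annotated 6,764-nt sequence, so the original reporter seems to have been replaced by the insert. The plasmid replicates in E. coli at high copy from a ColE1/pUC-type origin and also carries an f1 phage origin. A single Tn5 NeoR/KanR cassette provides both selections. A bacterial (bla-type) promoter drives it for kanamycin resistance in bacteria, and the SV40 enhancer/early promoter drives it for G418 selection in mammalian cells, with an HSV TK polyadenylation signal at its end. The short ble and bGH poly(A) fragments called by the annotation software are most likely backbone remnants or partial matches rather than functional elements.

The payload is one fusion open reading frame expressed from the human CMV immediate-early enhancer and promoter and terminated by an SV40 poly(A) signal. From N- to C-terminus it encodes three parts:

- the photolyase homology region (PHR) of Arabidopsis thaliana cryptochrome 2
- EGFP
- the transcriptional activation domain of Epstein-Barr virus Rta (BRLF1)

A very short stretch annotated as a VP16 AD fragment sits just upstream of the Rta domain and is probably linker or residual sequence.

CRY2 PHR binds CIBN, the N-terminal part of CIB1, when exposed to blue light. The fluorescently tagged activator can therefore be recruited on demand to any CIBN-fused DNA-binding or tethering module, which must be supplied from a separate construct. According to the record, the plasmid serves as a light-inducible transcription activation tool, and the associated study examined how multivalent interactions of activation domains affect transcription activation independently of phase separation.
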