Features (pLannotate 1.2.2; 16 found; start..end, strand, type, name):
     61..364     +  enhancer       CMV enhancer: human cytomegalovirus immediate early enhancer
    365..568     +  promoter       CMV promoter: human cytomegalovirus (CMV) immediate early promoter
    591..618     +  misc_feature   MCS (fragment): multiple cloning site
    625..2118    +  CDS            CRY2PHR: N-terminal photolyase homology region of Arabidopsis thaliana cryptochrome 2 binds to CIB1 upon exposure to blue light (Kennedy et al., 2010)
   2128..2844    +  CDS            EGFP: EGFP is a basic (constitutively fluorescent) green fluorescent protein published in 1996, derived from Aequorea victoria. It is reported to be a rapidly-maturing weak dimer with moderate acid sensitivity.
   2929..2965    +  CDS            VP16 AD (fragment): transcriptional activation domain of herpes simplex virus protein VP16 (Triezenberg et al., 1988; Cousens et al., 1989); UL48
   2965..3534    +  CDS            Rta AD: transcriptional activation domain from the human herpesvirus 4 (Epstein-Barr virus) replication and transcription activator Rta/BRLF1 (Hardwick et al., 1992; Chavez et al., 2015)
   3552..3673    +  polyA_signal   SV40 poly(A) signal: SV40 polyadenylation signal
   3707..4135    -  rep_origin     f1 ori (sequence partly withheld): f1 bacteriophage origin of replication; arrow indicates direction of (+) strand synthesis
   4162..4266    +  promoter       AmpR promoter: bla
   4268..4625    +  promoter       SV40 promoter: SV40 enhancer and early promoter
   4660..5454    +  CDS            NeoR/KanR: aminoglycoside phosphotransferase from Tn5; aph(3')-II (or nptII); confers resistance to neomycin, kanamycin, and G418 (Geneticin®)
   5475..5627    +  CDS            ble (fragment): BLE_KLEPN - Experimental evidence at protein level: Swiss-Prot protein existence level 1. Binding protein with a strong affinity to the bleomycin family of antibiotics. Binds to CL990; an antimitotic-antibiotic compound. From Klebsiella pneumoniae.
   5686..5733    +  polyA_signal   HSV TK poly(A) signal: herpes simplex virus thymidine kinase polyadenylation signal (Cole and Stacy, 1985)
   5824..5840    -  polyA_signal   bGH poly(A) signal (fragment): bovine growth hormone polyadenylation signal
   6062..6650    +  rep_origin     ori: high-copy-number ColE1/pMB1/pBR322/pUC origin of replication
>Addgene plasmid #183930 | PHR-GFP-Rta | addgene full sequence | sequence record 364137 | Addgene NGS Result
TAGTTATTAATAGTAATCAATTACGGGGTCATTAGTTCATAGCCCATATATGGAGTTCCGCGTTACATAA
CTTACGGTAAATGGCCCGCCTGGCTGACCGCCCAACGACCCCCGCCCATTGACGTCAATAATGACGTATG
TTCCCATAGTAACGCCAATAGGGACTTTCCATTGACGTCAATGGGTGGAGTATTTACGGTAAACTGCCCA
CTTGGCAGTACATCAAGTGTATCATATGCCAAGTACGCCCCCTATTGACGTCAATGACGGTAAATGGCCC
GCCTGGCATTATGCCCAGTACATGACCTTATGGGACTTTCCTACTTGGCAGTACATCTACGTATTAGTCA
TCGCTATTACCATGGTGATGCGGTTTTGGCAGTACATCAATGGGCGTGGATAGCGGTTTGACTCACGGGG
ATTTCCAAGTCTCCACCCCATTGACGTCAATGGGAGTTTGTTTTGGCACCAAAATCAACGGGACTTTCCA
AAATGTCGTAACAACTCCGCCCCATTGACGCAAATGGGCGGTAGGCGTGTACGGTGGGAGGTCTATATAA
GCAGAGCTGGTTTAGTGAACCGTCAGATCCGCTAGCGCTACCGGACTCAGATCTCGAGGCCACCATGAAG
ATGGACAAAAAGACTATAGTTTGGTTTAGAAGAGACCTAAGGATTGAGGATAATCCTGCATTAGCAGCAG
CTGCTCACGAAGGATCTGTTTTTCCTGTCTTCATTTGGTGTCCTGAAGAAGAAGGACAGTTTTATCCTGG
AAGAGCTTCAAGATGGTGGATGAAACAATCACTTGCTCACTTATCTCAATCCTTGAAGGCTCTTGGATCT
GACCTCACTTTAATCAAAACCCACAACACGATTTCAGCGATCTTGGATTGTATCCGCGTTACCGGTGCTA
CAAAAGTCGTCTTTAACCACCTCTATGATCCTGTTTCGTTAGTTCGGGACCATACCGTAAAGGAGAAGCT
GGTGGAACGTGGGATCTCTGTGCAAAGCTACAATGGAGATCTATTGTATGAACCGTGGGAGATATACTGC
GAAAAGGGCAAACCTTTTACGAGTTTCAATTCTTACTGGAAGAAATGCTTAGATATGTCGATTGAATCCG
TTATGCTTCCTCCTCCTTGGCGGTTGATGCCAATAACTGCAGCGGCTGAAGCGATTTGGGCGTGTTCGAT
TGAAGAACTAGGGCTGGAGAATGAGGCCGAGAAACCGAGCAATGCGTTGTTAACTAGAGCTTGGTCTCCA
GGATGGAGCAATGCTGATAAGTTACTAAATGAGTTCATCGAGAAGCAGTTGATAGATTATGCAAAGAACA
GCAAGAAAGTTGTTGGGAATTCTACTTCACTACTTTCTCCGTATCTCCATTTCGGGGAAATAAGCGTCAG
ACACGTTTTCCAGTGTGCCCGGATGAAACAAATTATATGGGCAAGAGATAAGAACAGTGAAGGAGAAGAA
AGTGCAGATCTTTTTCTTAGGGGAATCGGTTTAAGAGAGTATTCTCGGTATATATGTTTCAACTTCCCGT
TTACTCACGAGCAATCGTTGTTGAGTCATCTTCGGTTTTTCCCTTGGGATGCTGATGTTGATAAGTTCAA
GGCCTGGAGACAAGGCAGGACCGGTTATCCGTTGGTGGATGCCGGAATGAGAGAGCTTTGGGCTACCGGA
TGGATGCATAACAGAATAAGAGTGATTGTTTCAAGCTTTGCTGTGAAGTTTCTTCTCCTTCCATGGAAAT
GGGGAATGAAGTATTTCTGGGATACACTTTTGGATGCTGATTTGGAATGTGACATCCTTGGCTGGCAGTA
TATCTCTGGGAGTATCCCCGATGGCCACGAGCTTGATCGCTTGGACAATCCCGCGTTACAAGGCGCCAAA
TATGACCCAGAAGGTGAGTACATAAGGCAATGGCTTCCCGAGCTTGCGAGATTGCCAACTGAATGGATCC
ATCATCCATGGGACGCTCCTTTAACCGTACTCAAAGCTTCTGGTGTGGAACTCGGAACAAACTATGCGAA
ACCCATTGTAGACATCGACACAGCTCGTGAGCTACTAGCTAAAGCTATTTCAAGAACCCGTGAAGCACAG
ATCATGATCGGAGCAGCAGCCCGGGTCATGGTGAGCAAGGGCGAGGAGCTGTTCACCGGGGTGGTGCCCA
TCCTGGTCGAGCTGGACGGCGACGTAAACGGCCACAAGTTCAGCGTGTCCGGCGAGGGCGAGGGCGATGC
CACCTACGGCAAGCTGACCCTGAAGTTCATCTGCACCACCGGCAAGCTGCCCGTGCCCTGGCCCACCCTC
GTGACCACCCTGACCTACGGCGTGCAGTGCTTCAGCCGCTACCCCGACCACATGAAGCAGCACGACTTCT
TCAAGTCCGCCATGCCCGAAGGCTACGTCCAGGAGCGCACCATCTTCTTCAAGGACGACGGCAACTACAA
GACCCGCGCCGAGGTGAAGTTCGAGGGCGACACCCTGGTGAACCGCATCGAGCTGAAGGGCATCGACTTC
AAGGAGGACGGCAACATCCTGGGGCACAAGCTGGAGTACAACTACAACAGCCACAACGTCTATATCATGG
CCGACAAGCAGAAGAACGGCATCAAGGTGAACTTCAAGATCCGCCACAACATCGAGGACGGCAGCGTGCA
GCTCGCCGACCACTACCAGCAGAACACCCCCATCGGCGACGGCCCCGTGCTGCTGCCCGACAACCACTAC
CTGAGCACCCAGTCCGCCCTGAGCAAAGACCCCAACGAGAAGCGCGATCACATGGTCCTGCTGGAGTTCG
TGACCGCCGCCGGGATCACTCTCGGCATGGACGAGCTGTACAAGAGCGGCCGCAGGGGGCGTCGACTGGG
TACCCCTCCTAAGAAGAAGAGGAAGGTTGCCCCCACCATGGATAAAAAGAAGAGAAAGGCCCCCCCGACC
GATGTCAGCCTGGGGGACGAGCTCCGGGATTCCAGGGAAGGGATGTTTTTGCCGAAGCCTGAGGCCGGCT
CCGCTATTAGTGACGTGTTTGAGGGCCGCGAGGTGTGCCAGCCAAAACGAATCCGGCCATTTCATCCTCC
AGGAAGTCCATGGGCCAACCGCCCACTCCCCGCCAGCCTCGCACCAACACCAACCGGTCCAGTACATGAG
CCAGTCGGGTCACTGACCCCGGCACCAGTCCCTCAGCCACTGGATCCAGCGCCCGCAGTGACTCCCGAGG
CCAGTCACCTGTTGGAGGATCCCGATGAAGAGACGAGCCAGGCTGTCAAAGCCCTTCGGGAGATGGCCGA
TACTGTGATTCCCCAGAAGGAAGAGGCTGCAATCTGTGGCCAAATGGACCTTTCCCATCCGCCCCCAAGG
GGCCATCTGGATGAGCTGACAACCACACTTGAGTCCATGACCGAGGATCTGAACCTGGACTCACCCCTGA
CCCCGGAATTGAACGAGATTCTGGATACCTTCCTGAACGACGAGTGCCTCTTGCATGCCATGTATATCAG
CACAGGACTGTCCATCTTCGACACATCTCTGTTTTAACAATTGTTGTTGTTAACTTGTTTATTGCAGCTT
ATAATGGTTACAAATAAAGCAATAGCATCACAAATTTCACAAATAAAGCATTTTTTTCACTGCATTCTAG
TTGTGGTTTGTCCAAACTCATCAATGTATCTTAAGGCGTAAATTGTAAGCGTTAATATTTTGTTAAAATT
CGCGTTAAATTTTTGTTAAATCAGCTCATTTTTTAACCAATAGGCCGAAATCGGCAAAATCCCTTATAAA
TCAAAAGAATAGACCGAGATAGGGT
[37 nt withheld, positions 3806-3842]
AAAGAACGTGGACTCCAACGTCAAAGG
[49 nt withheld, positions 3870-3918]
T
[91 nt withheld, positions 3920-4010]
G
[124 nt withheld, positions 4012-4135]
CAGGTGGCACTTTTCGGGGAAATGTGCGCGGAACCCCTATTTGTTTATTTTTCTAAATACATTCAAATAT
GTATCCGCTCATGAGACAATAACCCTGATAAATGCTTCAATAATATTGAAAAAGGAAGAGTCCTGAGGCG
GAAAGAACCAGCTGTGGAATGTGTGTCAGTTAGGGTGTGGAAAGTCCCCAGGCTCCCCAGCAGGCAGAAG
TATGCAAAGCATGCATCTCAATTAGTCAGCAACCAGGTGTGGAAAGTCCCCAGGCTCCCCAGCAGGCAGA
AGTATGCAAAGCATGCATCTCAATTAGTCAGCAACCATAGTCCCGCCCCTAACTCCGCCCATCCCGCCCC
TAACTCCGCCCAGTTCCGCCCATTCTCCGCCCCATGGCTGACTAATTTTTTTTATTTATGCAGAGGCCGA
GGCCGCCTCGGCCTCTGAGCTATTCCAGAAGTAGTGAGGAGGCTTTTTTGGAGGCCTAGGCTTTTGCAAA
GATCGATCAAGAGACAGGATGAGGATCGTTTCGCATGATTGAACAAGATGGATTGCACGCAGGTTCTCCG
GCCGCTTGGGTGGAGAGGCTATTCGGCTATGACTGGGCACAACAGACAATCGGCTGCTCTGATGCCGCCG
TGTTCCGGCTGTCAGCGCAGGGGCGCCCGGTTCTTTTTGTCAAGACCGACCTGTCCGGTGCCCTGAATGA
ACTGCAAGACGAGGCAGCGCGGCTATCGTGGCTGGCCACGACGGGCGTTCCTTGCGCAGCTGTGCTCGAC
GTTGTCACTGAAGCGGGAAGGGACTGGCTGCTATTGGGCGAAGTGCCGGGGCAGGATCTCCTGTCATCTC
ACCTTGCTCCTGCCGAGAAAGTATCCATCATGGCTGATGCAATGCGGCGGCTGCATACGCTTGATCCGGC
TACCTGCCCATTCGACCACCAAGCGAAACATCGCATCGAGCGAGCACGTACTCGGATGGAAGCCGGTCTT
GTCGATCAGGATGATCTGGACGAAGAGCATCAGGGGCTCGCGCCAGCCGAACTGTTCGCCAGGCTCAAGG
CGAGCATGCCCGACGGCGAGGATCTCGTCGTGACCCATGGCGATGCCTGCTTGCCGAATATCATGGTGGA
AAATGGCCGCTTTTCTGGATTCATCGACTGTGGCCGGCTGGGTGTGGCGGACCGCTATCAGGACATAGCG
TTGGCTACCCGTGATATTGCTGAAGAGCTTGGCGGCGAATGGGCTGACCGCTTCCTCGTGCTTTACGGTA
TCGCCGCTCCCGATTCGCAGCGCATCGCCTTCTATCGCCTTCTTGACGAGTTCTTCTGAGCGGGACTCTG
GGGTTCGAAATGACCGACCAAGCGACGCCCAACCTGCCATCACGAGATTTCGATTCCACCGCCGCCTTCT
ATGAAAGGTTGGGCTTCGGAATCGTTTTCCGGGACGCCGGCTGGATGATCCTCCAGCGCGGGGATCTCAT
GCTGGAGTTCTTCGCCCACCCTAGGGGGAGGCTAACTGAAACACGGAAGGAGACAATACCGGAAGGAACC
CGCGCTATGACGGCAATAAAAAGACAGAATAAAACGCACGGTGTTGGGTCGTTTGTTCATAAACGCGGGG
TTCGGTCCCAGGGCTGGCACTCTGTCGATACCCCACCGAGACCCCATTGGGGCCAATACGCCCGCGTTTC
TTCCTTTTCCCCACCCCACCCCCCAAGTTCGGGTGAAGGCCCAGGGCTCGCAGCCAACGTCGGGGCGGCA
GGCCCTGCCATAGCCTCAGGTTACTCATATATACTTTAGATTGATTTAAAACTTCATTTTTAATTTAAAA
GGATCTAGGTGAAGATCCTTTTTGATAATCTCATGACCAAAATCCCTTAACGTGAGTTTTCGTTCCACTG
AGCGTCAGACCCCGTAGAAAAGATCAAAGGATCTTCTTGAGATCCTTTTTTTCTGCGCGTAATCTGCTGC
TTGCAAACAAAAAAACCACCGCTACCAGCGGTGGTTTGTTTGCCGGATCAAGAGCTACCAACTCTTTTTC
CGAAGGTAACTGGCTTCAGCAGAGCGCAGATACCAAATACTGTTCTTCTAGTGTAGCCGTAGTTAGGCCA
CCACTTCAAGAACTCTGTAGCACCGCCTACATACCTCGCTCTGCTAATCCTGTTACCAGTGGCTGCTGCC
AGTGGCGATAAGTCGTGTCTTACCGGGTTGGACTCAAGACGATAGTTACCGGATAAGGCGCAGCGGTCGG
GCTGAACGGGGGGTTCGTGCACACAGCCCAGCTTGGAGCGAACGACCTACACCGAACTGAGATACCTACA
GCGTGAGCTATGAGAAAGCGCCACGCTTCCCGAAGGGAGAAAGGCGGACAGGTATCCGGTAAGCGGCAGG
GTCGGAACAGGAGAGCGCACGAGGGAGCTTCCAGGGGGAAACGCCTGGTATCTTTATAGTCCTGTCGGGT
TTCGCCACCTCTGACTTGAGCGTCGATTTTTGTGATGCTCGTCAGGGGGGCGGAGCCTATGGAAAAACGC
CAGCAACGCGGCCTTTTTACGGTTCCTGGCCTTTTGCTGGCCTTTTGCTCACATGTTCTTTCCTGCGTTA
TCCCCTGATTCTGTGGATAACCGTATTACCGCCATGCAT
