>Addgene plasmid #183930 | PHR-GFP-Rta | depositor partial sequence | sequence record 356478 | PHR
ATGAAGATGGACAAAAAGACTATAGTTTGGTTTAGAAGAGACCTAAGGATTGAGGATAATCCTGCATTAG
CAGCAGCTGCTCACGAAGGATCTGTTTTTCCTGTCTTCATTTGGTGTCCTGAAGAAGAAGGACAGTTTTA
TCCTGGAAGAGCTTCAAGATGGTGGATGAAACAATCACTTGCTCACTTATCTCAATCCTTGAAGGCTCTT
GGATCTGACCTCACTTTAATCAAAACCCACAACACGATTTCAGCGATCTTGGATTGTATCCGCGTTACCG
GTGCTACAAAAGTCGTCTTTAACCACCTCTATGATCCTGTTTCGTTAGTTCGGGACCATACCGTAAAGGA
GAAGCTGGTGGAACGTGGGATCTCTGTGCAAAGCTACAATGGAGATCTATTGTATGAACCGTGGGAGATA
TACTGCGAAAAGGGCAAACCTTTTACGAGTTTCAATTCTTACTGGAAGAAATGCTTAGATATGTCGATTG
AATCCGTTATGCTTCCTCCTCCTTGGCGGTTGATGCCAATAACTGCAGCGGCTGAAGCGATTTGGGCGTG
TTCGATTGAAGAACTAGGGCTGGAGAATGAGGCCGAGAAACCGAGCAATGCGTTGTTAACTAGAGCTTGG
TCTCCAGGATGGAGCAATGCTGATAAGTTACTAAATGAGTTCATCGAGAAGCAGTTGATAGATTATGCAA
AGAACAGCAAGAAAGTTGTTGGGAATTCTACTTCACTACTTTCTCCGTATCTCCATTTCGGGGAAATAAG
CGTCAGACACGTTTTCCAGTGTGCCCGGATGAAACAAATTATATGGGCAAGAGATAAGAACAGTGAAGGA
GAAGAAAGTGCAGATCTTTTTCTTAGGGGAATCGGTTTAAGAGAGTATTCTCGGTATATATGTTTCAACT
TCCCGTTTACTCACGAGCAATCGTTGTTGAGTCATCTTCGGTTTTTCCCTTGGGATGCTGATGTTGATAA
GTTCAAGGCCTGGAGACAAGGCAGGACCGGTTATCCGTTGGTGGATGCCGGAATGAGAGAGCTTTGGGCT
ACCGGATGGATGCATAACAGAATAAGAGTGATTGTTTCAAGCTTTGCTGTGAAGTTTCTTCTCCTTCCAT
GGAAATGGGGAATGAAGTATTTCTGGGATACACTTTTGGATGCTGATTTGGAATGTGACATCCTTGGCTG
GCAGTATATCTCTGGGAGTATCCCCGATGGCCACGAGCTTGATCGCTTGGACAATCCCGCGTTACAAGGC
GCCAAATATGACCCAGAAGGTGAGTACATAAGGCAATGGCTTCCCGAGCTTGCGAGATTGCCAACTGAAT
GGATCCATCATCCATGGGACGCTCCTTTAACCGTACTCAAAGCTTCTGGTGTGGAACTCGGAACAAACTA
TGCGAAACCCATTGTAGACATCGACACAGCTCGTGAGCTACTAGCTAAAGCTATTTCAAGAACCCGTGAA
GCACAGATCATGATCGGAGCAGCA
