>Addgene plasmid #183930 | PHR-GFP-Rta | depositor partial sequence | sequence record 356479 | EGFP
CATGGTGAGCAAGGGCGAGGAGCTGTTCACCGGGGTGGTGCCCATCCTGGTCGAGCTGGACGGCGACGTA
AACGGCCACAAGTTCAGCGTGTCCGGCGAGGGCGAGGGCGATGCCACCTACGGCAAGCTGACCCTGAAGT
TCATCTGCACCACCGGCAAGCTGCCCGTGCCCTGGCCCACCCTCGTGACCACCCTGACCTACGGCGTGCA
GTGCTTCAGCCGCTACCCCGACCACATGAAGCAGCACGACTTCTTCAAGTCCGCCATGCCCGAAGGCTAC
GTCCAGGAGCGCACCATCTTCTTCAAGGACGACGGCAACTACAAGACCCGCGCCGAGGTGAAGTTCGAGG
GCGACACCCTGGTGAACCGCATCGAGCTGAAGGGCATCGACTTCAAGGAGGACGGCAACATCCTGGGGCA
CAAGCTGGAGTACAACTACAACAGCCACAACGTCTATATCATGGCCGACAAGCAGAAGAACGGCATCAAG
GTGAACTTCAAGATCCGCCACAACATCGAGGACGGCAGCGTGCAGCTCGCCGACCACTACCAGCAGAACA
CCCCCATCGGCGACGGCCCCGTGCTGCTGCCCGACAACCACTACCTGAGCACCCAGTCCGCCCTGAGCAA
AGACCCCAACGAGAAGCGCGATCACATGGTCCTGCTGGAGTTCGTGACCGCCGCCGGGATCACTCTCGGC
ATGGACGAGCTGTACAA
