>Addgene plasmid #183930 | PHR-GFP-Rta | depositor partial sequence | sequence record 356515 | Rta
CGGGATTCCAGGGAAGGGATGTTTTTGCCGAAGCCTGAGGCCGGCTCCGCTATTAGTGACGTGTTTGAGG
GCCGCGAGGTGTGCCAGCCAAAACGAATCCGGCCATTTCATCCTCCAGGAAGTCCATGGGCCAACCGCCC
ACTCCCCGCCAGCCTCGCACCAACACCAACCGGTCCAGTACATGAGCCAGTCGGGTCACTGACCCCGGCA
CCAGTCCCTCAGCCACTGGATCCAGCGCCCGCAGTGACTCCCGAGGCCAGTCACCTGTTGGAGGATCCCG
ATGAAGAGACGAGCCAGGCTGTCAAAGCCCTTCGGGAGATGGCCGATACTGTGATTCCCCAGAAGGAAGA
GGCTGCAATCTGTGGCCAAATGGACCTTTCCCATCCGCCCCCAAGGGGCCATCTGGATGAGCTGACAACC
ACACTTGAGTCCATGACCGAGGATCTGAACCTGGACTCACCCCTGACCCCGGAATTGAACGAGATTCTGG
ATACCTTCCTGAACGACGAGTGCCTCTTGCATGCCATGCATATCAGCACAGGACTGTCCATCTTCGACAC
ATCTCTGTTT
