>Addgene plasmid #183930 | PHR-GFP-Rta | depositor partial sequence | sequence record 356516 | NLS
CGGCCGCAGGGGGCGTCGACTGGGTACCCCTCCTAAGAAGAAGAGGAAGGTTGCCCCCACCATGGATAAA
AAGAAGAGAAAGGCCCCCCCGACCGATGTCAGCCTGGGGGAC
